>Addgene plasmid #177712 | YN2_1_LT84_RPL13A | addgene full sequence | sequence record 351965 | Addgene NGS Result
CCCTGAATTCGCATCTAGACTGAATGTGCTTCAGTATTACATTTTTTGCCTTCAACGCCTTGATTGTTCT
ATTTTTGCTAATAATAAATCTATTTCATCGGACTAAAAGTCCATTAGTTGTAAGCGGATTTAGCTCAGTT
GGGAGAGCGCCAGACTGAAGAAAAACTTCGGTCAAGTCATCTGGAGGTCCTGTGTTCGATCCACAGAATT
CGCAGATGGCCGGCATGGTCCCAGCCTCCTCGCTGGCGCCGGCTGGGCAACACCTTCGGGTGGCGAATGG
GACTGAAGGAAAATACAAAAATTGGTTTTAGAGCTAGAAATAGCAAGTTAAAATAAGGCTAGTCCGTTAT
CAACTTGAAAAAGTGGCACCGAGTCGGTGCTTTTTTTATTTTTTGTCACTATTGTTATGTAAAATGCCAC
CTCTGACAGTATGGAACGCAAACTTCTGTCTAGTGGATACTGATGAGACCAAACCAGATGTCAACACAGC
TACAACGGTGAGTAAGGAAAGAGTGAGGAACTATCGCATACCTGCATTTAAAGATGCCGATTTGGGCGCG
AATCCTTTATTTTGGCTTCACCCTCATACTATTATCAGGGCCAGAAAAAGGAAGTGTTTCCCTCCTTCTT
GAATTGATGTTACCCTCATAAAGCACGTGGCCTCTTATCGAGAAAGAAATTACCGTCGCTCGTGATTTGT
TTGCAAAAAGAACAAAACTGAAAAAACCCAGACACGCTCGACTTCCTGTCATCCTATTGATTGCAGCTTC
CAATTTCGTCACACAACAAGGTCCTAGCGACGGCTCACAGGTTTTGTAACAAGCAATCGAAGGTTCTGGA
ATGGCGGGAAAGGGTTTAGTACCACATGCTATGATGCCCACTGTGATCTCCAGAGCAAAGTTCGTTCGAT
CGTACTGTTACTCTCTCTCTTTCAAACAGAATTGTCCGAATCGTGTGACAACAACAGCCTGTTCTCACAC
ACTCTTTTCTTCTAACCAAGGGGGTGGTTTAGTTTAGTAGAACCTCGTGAAACTTACATTTACATATATA
TAAACTTGCATAAATTGGTCAATGCAAGAAATACATATTTGGTCTTTTCTAATTCGTAGTTTTTCAAGTT
CTTAGATGCTTTCTTTTTCTCTTTTTTACAGATCATCAAGGAAGTAATTATCTACTTTTTACAACAAATA
TAAAACAAGATCTATGGACAAGAAGTATTCTATCGGACTGGATATCGGGACTAATAGCGTCGGGTGGGCC
GTGATCACTGACGAGTACAAGGTGCCCTCTAAGAAGTTCAAGGTGCTCGGGAACACCGACCGGCATTCCA
TCAAGAAAAATCTGATCGGAGCTCTCCTCTTTGATTCAGGGGAAACCGCTGAAGCAACCCGCCTCAAGCG
GACTGCTAGACGGCGGTACACCAGGAGGAAGAACCGGATTTGTTACCTTCAAGAGATATTCTCCAACGAA
ATGGCAAAGGTCGACGACAGCTTCTTCCATAGGCTGGAAGAATCATTCCTCGTGGAAGAGGATAAGAAGC
ATGAACGGCATCCCATCTTCGGTAATATCGTCGACGAGGTGGCCTATCACGAGAAATACCCAACCATCTA
CCATCTTCGCAAAAAGCTGGTGGACTCAACCGACAAGGCAGACCTCCGGCTTATCTACCTGGCCCTGGCC
CACATGATCAAGTTCAGAGGCCACTTCCTGATCGAGGGCGACCTCAATCCTGACAATAGCGATGTGGATA
AACTGTTCATCCAGCTGGTGCAGACTTACAACCAGCTCTTTGAAGAGAACCCCATCAATGCAAGCGGAGT
CGATGCCAAGGCCATTCTGTCAGCCCGGCTGTCAAAGAGCCGCAGACTTGAGAATCTTATCGCTCAGCTG
CCGGGTGAAAAGAAAAATGGACTGTTCGGGAACCTGATTGCTCTTTCACTTGGGCTGACTCCCAATTTCA
AGTCTAATTTCGACCTGGCAGAGGATGCCAAGCTGCAACTGTCCAAGGACACCTATGATGACGATCTCGA
CAACCTCCTGGCCCAGATCGGTGACCAATACGCCGACCTTTTCCTTGCTGCTAAGAATCTTTCTGACGCC
ATCCTGCTGTCTGACATTCTCCGCGTGAACACTGAAATCACCAAGGCCCCTCTTTCAGCTTCAATGATTA
AGCGGTATGATGAGCACCACCAGGACCTGACCCTGCTTAAGGCACTCGTCCGGCAGCAGCTTCCGGAGAA
GTACAAGGAAATCTTCTTTGACCAGTCAAAGAATGGATACGCCGGCTACATCGACGGAGGTGCCTCCCAA
GAGGAATTTTATAAGTTTATCAAACCTATCCTTGAGAAGATGGACGGCACCGAAGAGCTCCTCGTGAAAC
TGAATCGGGAGGATCTGCTGCGGAAGCAGCGCACTTTCGACAATGGGAGCATTCCCCACCAGATCCATCT
TGGGGAGCTTCACGCCATCCTTCGGCGCCAAGAGGACTTCTACCCCTTTCTTAAGGACAACAGGGAGAAG
ATTGAGAAAATTCTCACTTTCCGCATCCCCTACTACGTGGGACCCCTCGCCAGAGGAAATAGCCGGTTTG
CTTGGATGACCAGAAAGTCAGAAGAAACTATCACTCCCTGGAACTTCGAAGAGGTGGTGGACAAGGGAGC
CAGCGCTCAGTCATTCATCGAACGGATGACTAACTTCGATAAGAACCTCCCCAATGAGAAGGTCCTGCCG
AAACATTCCCTGCTCTACGAGTACTTTACCGTGTACAACGAGCTGACCAAGGTGAAATATGTCACCGAAG
GGATGAGGAAGCCCGCATTCCTGTCAGGCGAACAAAAGAAGGCAATTGTGGACCTTCTGTTCAAGACCAA
TAGAAAGGTGACCGTGAAGCAGCTGAAGGAGGACTATTTCAAGAAAATTGAATGCTTCGACTCTGTGGAG
ATTAGCGGGGTCGAAGATCGGTTCAACGCAAGCCTGGGTACTTACCATGATCTGCTTAAGATCATCAAGG
ACAAGGATTTTCTGGACAATGAGGAGAACGAGGACATCCTTGAGGACATTGTCCTGACTCTCACTCTGTT
CGAGGACCGGGAAATGATCGAGGAGAGGCTTAAGACCTACGCCCATCTGTTCGACGATAAAGTGATGAAG
CAACTTAAACGGAGAAGATATACCGGATGGGGACGCCTTAGCCGCAAACTCATCAACGGAATCCGGGACA
AACAGAGCGGAAAGACCATTCTTGATTTCCTTAAGAGCGACGGATTCGCTAATCGCAACTTCATGCAACT
TATCCATGATGATTCCCTGACCTTTAAGGAGGACATCCAGAAGGCCCAAGTGTCTGGACAAGGTGACTCA
CTGCACGAGCATATCGCAAATCTGGCTGGTTCACCCGCTATTAAGAAGGGTATTCTCCAGACCGTGAAAG
TCGTGGACGAGCTGGTCAAGGTGATGGGTCGCCATAAACCAGAGAACATTGTCATCGAGATGGCCAGGGA
AAACCAGACTACCCAGAAGGGACAGAAGAACAGCAGGGAGCGGATGAAAAGAATTGAGGAAGGGATTAAG
GAGCTCGGGTCACAGATCCTTAAAGAGCACCCGGTGGAAAACACCCAGCTTCAGAATGAGAAGCTCTATC
TGTACTACCTTCAAAATGGACGCGATATGTATGTGGACCAAGAGCTTGATATCAACAGGCTCTCAGACTA
CGACGTGGACCATATCGTCCCTCAGAGCTTCCTCAAAGACGACTCAATTGACAATAAGGTGCTGACTCGC
TCAGACAAGAACCGGGGAAAGTCAGATAACGTGCCCTCAGAGGAAGTCGTGAAAAAGATGAAGAACTATT
GGCGCCAGCTTCTGAACGCAAAGCTGATCACTCAGCGGAAGTTCGACAATCTCACTAAGGCTGAGAGGGG
CGGACTGAGCGAACTGGACAAAGCAGGATTCATTAAACGGCAACTTGTGGAGACTCGGCAGATTACTAAA
CATGTCGCCCAAATCCTTGACTCACGCATGAATACCAAGTACGACGAAAACGACAAACTTATCCGCGAGG
TGAAGGTGATTACCCTGAAGTCCAAGCTGGTCAGCGATTTCAGAAAGGACTTTCAATTCTACAAAGTGCG
GGAGATCAATAACTATCATCATGCTCATGACGCATATCTGAATGCCGTGGTGGGAACCGCCCTGATCAAG
AAGTACCCAAAGCTGGAAAGCGAGTTCGTGTACGGAGACTACAAGGTCTACGACGTGCGCAAGATGATTG
CCAAATCTGAGCAGGAGATCGGAAAGGCCACCGCAAAGTACTTCTTCTACAGCAACATCATGAATTTCTT
CAAGACCGAAATCACCCTTGCAAACGGTGAGATCCGGAAGAGGCCGCTCATCGAGACTAATGGGGAGACT
GGCGAAATCGTGTGGGACAAGGGCAGAGATTTCGCTACCGTGCGCAAAGTGCTTTCTATGCCTCAAGTGA
ACATCGTGAAGAAAACCGAGGTGCAAACCGGAGGCTTTTCTAAGGAATCAATCCTCCCCAAGCGCAACTC
CGACAAGCTCATTGCAAGGAAGAAGGATTGGGACCCTAAGAAGTACGGCGGATTCGATTCACCAACTGTG
GCTTATTCTGTCCTGGTCGTGGCTAAGGTGGAAAAAGGAAAGTCTAAGAAGCTCAAGAGCGTGAAGGAAC
TGCTGGGTATCACCATTATGGAGCGCAGCTCCTTCGAGAAGAACCCAATTGACTTTCTCGAAGCCAAAGG
TTACAAGGAAGTCAAGAAGGACCTTATCATCAAGCTCCCAAAGTATAGCCTGTTCGAACTGGAGAATGGG
CGGAAGCGGATGCTCGCCTCCGCTGGCGAACTTCAGAAGGGTAATGAGCTGGCTCTCCCCTCCAAGTACG
TGAATTTCCTCTACCTTGCAAGCCATTACGAGAAGCTGAAGGGGAGCCCCGAGGACAACGAGCAAAAGCA
ACTGTTTGTGGAGCAGCATAAGCATTATCTGGACGAGATCATTGAGCAGATTTCCGAGTTTTCTAAACGC
GTCATTCTCGCTGATGCCAACCTCGATAAAGTCCTTAGCGCATACAATAAGCACAGAGACAAACCAATTC
GGGAGCAGGCTGAGAATATCATCCACCTGTTCACCCTCACCAATCTTGGTGCCCCTGCCGCATTCAAGTA
CTTCGACACCACCATCGACCGGAAACGCTATACCTCCACCAAAGAAGTGCTGGACGCCACCCTCATCCAC
CAGAGCATCACCGGACTTTACGAAACTCGGATTGACCTCTCACAGCTCGGAGGGGATGAGGGAGCTGATC
CAAAAAAGAAGAGAAAGGTAGATCCAAAAAAGAAGAGAAAGGTATAAGGATCCTAACTCGAGATTGAATT
GAATTGAAATCGATAGATCAATTTTTTTCTTTTCTCTTTCCCCATCCTTTACGCTAAAATAATAGTTTAT
TTTATTTTTTGAATATTTTTTATTTATATACGTATATATAGACTATTATTTATCTTTTAATGATTATTAA
GATTTTTATTAAAAAAAAATTCGCTCCTCTTTTAATGCCTTTATGCAGTTTTTTTTTCCCATTCGATATT
TCTATGTGCTGAGCAGTTACAGAGATGTTACGAACCACTAGTGCACTGCAGTACAGTTTAGCTTGCCTCG
TCCCCGCCGGGTCACCCGGCCAGCGACATGGAGGCCCAGAATACCCTCCTTGACAGTCTTGACGTGCGCA
GCTCAGGGGCATGATGTGACTGTCGCCCGTACATTTAGCCCATACATCCCCATGTATAATCATTTGCATC
CATACATTTTGATGGCCGCACGGCGCGAAGCAAAAATTACGGCTCCTCGCTCCAGACCTGCGAGCAGGGA
AACGCTCCCCTCACAGACGCGTTGAATTGTCCCCACGCCGCGCCCCTGTAGAGAAATATAAAAGGTTAGG
ATTTGCCACTGAGGTTCTTCTTTCATATACTTCCTTTTAAAATCTTGCTAGGATACAGTTCTCACATCAC
ATCCGAACATAAACAAAAATGGGTAAGGAAAAGACTCACGTTTCGAGGCCGCGATTAAATTCCAACATGG
ATGCTGATTTATATGGGTATAAATGGGCTCGCGATAATGTCGGGCAATCAGGTGCGACAATCTATCGATT
GTATGGGAAGCCCGATGCGCCAGAGTTGTTTCTGAAACATGGCAAAGGTAGCGTTGCCAATGATGTTACA
GATGAGATGGTCAGACTAAACTGGCTGACGGAATTTATGCCTCTTCCGACCATCAAGCATTTTATCCGTA
CTCCTGATGATGCATGGTTACTCACCACTGCGATCCCCGGCAAAACAGCATTCCAGGTATTAGAAGAATA
TCCTGATTCAGGTGAAAATATTGTTGATGCGCTGGCAGTGTTCCTGCGCCGGTTGCATTCGATTCCTGTT
TGTAATTGTCCTTTTAACAGCGATCGCGTATTTCGTCTGGCTCAGGCGCAATCACGAATGAATAACGGTT
TGGTTGATGCGAGTGATTTTGATGACGAGCGTAATGGCTGGCCTGTTGAACAAGTCTGGAAAGAAATGCA
TAAGCTTTTGCCATTCTCACCGGATTCAGTCGTCACTCATGGTGATTTCTCACTTGATAACCTTATTTTT
GACGAGGGGAAATTAATAGGTTGTATTGATGTTGGACGAGTCGGAATCGCAGACCGATACCAGGATCTTG
CCATCCTATGGAACTGCCTCGGTGAGTTTTCTCCTTCATTACAGAAACGGCTTTTTCAAAAATATGGTAT
TGATAATCCTGATATGAATAAATTGCAGTTTCATTTGATGCTCGATGAGTTTTTCTAAAGTAACTGACAA
TAAAAAGATTCTTGTTTTCAAGAACTTGTCATTTGTATAGTTTTTTTATATTGTAGTTGTTCTATTTTAA
TCAAATGTTAGCGTGATTTATATTTTTTTTCGCCTCGACATCATCTGCCCAGATGCGAAGTTAAGTGCGC
AGAAAGTAATATCATGCGTCAATCGTATGTGAATGCTGGTCGCTATACTGGAGTATCACGTGCTATAAAA
ATAATTATAATTTAAATTTTTTAATATAAATATATAAATTAAAAATAGAAAGTAAAAAAAGAAATTAAAG
AAAAAATAGTTTTTGTTTTCCGAAGATGTAAAAGACTCTAGGGGGATCGCCAACAAATACTACCTTTTAT
CTTGCTCTTCCTGCTCTCAGGTATTAATGCCGAATTGTTTCATCTTGTCTGTGTAGAAAACCACACACGA
AAATCCTGTGATTTTACATTTTACTTATCGTTAATCGAATGTATATCTATTTAATCTGCTTTTCTTGTCT
AATAAATATATATGTAAAGTACGCTTTTTGTTGAAATTTTTTAAACCTTTGTTTATTTTTTTTTCTTCAT
TCCGTAACTCTTCTACCTTCTTTATTTACTTTCTAAAATCCAAATACAAAACATAAAAATAAATAAACAC
AGAGTAAATTCCCAAATTATTCCATCATTAAAAGATACGAGGCGCGTGTAAGTTACAGGCAAGCGATCCG
TCCCGAGCGGCCGCGATTATCAAAAAGGATCTTCACCTAGATCCTTTTAAATTAAAAATGAAGTTTTAAA
TCAATCTAAAGTATATATGAGTAAACTTGGTCTGACAGTTACCAATGCTTAATCAGTGAGGCACCTATCT
CAGCGATCTGTCTATTTCGTTCATCCATAGTTGCCTGACTCCCCGTCGTGTAGATAACTACGATACGGGA
GGGCTTACCATCTGGCCCCAGTGCTGCAATGATACCGCGGGACCCACGCTCACCGGCTCCAGATTTATCA
GCAATAAACCAGCCAGCCGGAAGGGCCGAGCGCAGAAGTGGTCCTGCAACTTTATCCGCCTCCATCCAGT
CTATTAATTGTTGCCGGGAAGCTAGAGTAAGTAGTTCGCCAGTTAATAGTTTGCGCAACGTTGTTGCCAT
TGCTACAGGCATCGTGGTGTCACGCTCGTCGTTTGGTATGGCTTCATTCAGCTCCGGTTCCCAACGATCA
AGGCGAGTTACATGATCCCCCATGTTGTGCAAAAAAGCGGTTAGCTCCTTCGGTCCTCCGATCGTTGTCA
GAAGTAAGTTGGCCGCAGTGTTATCACTCATGGTTATGGCAGCACTGCATAATTCTCTTACTGTCATGCC
ATCCGTAAGATGCTTTTCTGTGACTGGTGAGTACTCAACCAAGTCATTCTGAGAATAGTGTATGCGGCGA
CCGAGTTGCTCTTGCCCGGCGTCAATACGGGATAATACCGCGCCACATAGCAGAACTTTAAAAGTGCTCA
TCATTGGAAAACGTTCTTCGGGGCGAAAACTCTCAAGGATCTTACCGCTGTTGAGATCCAGTTCGATGTA
ACCCACTCGTGCACCCAACTGATCTTCAGCATCTTTTACTTTCACCAGCGTTTCTGGGTGAGCAAAAACA
GGAAGGCAAAATGCCGCAAAAAAGGGAATAAGGGCGACACGGAAATGTTGAATACTCATACTCTTCCTTT
TTCAATATTATTGAAGCATTTATCAGGGTTATTGTCTCATGAGCGGATACATATTTGAATGTATTTAGAA
AAATAAACAAATAGGGGTTCCGCGCACATTTCCCCGAAAAGTGCCACCTGTCATGACCAAAATCCCTTAA
CGTGAGTTTTCGTTCCACTGAGCGTCAGACCCCGTAGAAAAGATCAAAGGATCTTCTTGAGATCCTTTTT
TTCTGCGCGTAATCTGCTGCTTGCAAACAAAAAAACCACCGCTACCAGCGGTGGTTTGTTTGCCGGATCA
AGAGCTACCAACTCTTTTTCCGAAGGTAACTGGCTTCAGCAGAGCGCAGATACCAAATACTGTTCTTCTA
GTGTAGCCGTAGTTAGGCCACCACTTCAAGAACTCTGTAGCACCGCCTACATACCTCGCTCTGCTAATCC
TGTTACCAGTGGCTGCTGCCAGTGGCGATAAGTCGTGTCTTACCGGGTTGGACTCAAGACGATAGTTACC
GGATAAGGCGCAGCGGTCGGGCTGAACGGGGGGTTCGTGCACACAGCCCAGCTTGGAGCGAACGACCTAC
ACCGAACTGAGATACCTACAGCGTGAGCTATGAGAAAGCGCCACGCTTCCCGAAGGGAGAAAGGCGGACA
GGTATCCGGTAAGCGGCAGGGTCGGAACAGGAGAGCGCACGAGGGAGCTTCCAGGGGGAAACGCCTGGTA
TCTTTATAGTCCTGTCGGGTTTCGCCACCTCTGACTTGAGCGTCGATTTTTGTGATGCTCGTCAGGGGGG
CGGAGCCTATGGAAAAACGCCAGCAACGCGGCCTTTTTACGGTTCCTGGCCTTTTGCTGGCCTTTTGCTC
ACATGTTCTTTCCTGCGTTATCCCCTGATTCTGTGGATAACCGTGCGGCCGC
Features (pLannotate 1.2.2; 12 found; start..end, strand, type, name):
    123..213     +  ncRNA          tRNA: Accession: RF00005 - tRNA
    305..380     +  misc_RNA       gRNA scaffold: guide RNA scaffold for the Streptococcus pyogenes CRISPR/Cas9 system
   1204..5307    +  CDS            cas9: CAS9_STRP1 - Also known as csn1 From Streptococcus pyogenes serotype M1.
   5320..5340    +  CDS            SV40 NLS: nuclear localization signal of SV40 (simian virus 40) large T antigen
   5344..5364    +  CDS            SV40 NLS: nuclear localization signal of SV40 (simian virus 40) large T antigen
   5383..5607    +  terminator     PGK1 terminator (fragment): S. cerevisae PGK1; transcription terminator for 3-phosphoglycerate kinase gene
   5695..7050    +  gene           kanMX: yeast selectable marker conferring kanamycin resistance (Wach et al., 1994)
   6853..7050    +  terminator     TEF terminator: Ashbya gossypii TEF terminator
   7055..7558    +  misc_feature   CEN/ARS: S. cerevisiae CEN6 centromere fused to an autonomously replicating sequence
   7669..8529    -  CDS            AmpR: β-lactamase; bla; confers resistance to ampicillin, carbenicillin, and related antibiotics
   8530..8634    -  promoter       AmpR promoter: bla
   8737..9325    +  rep_origin     ori: high-copy-number ColE1/pMB1/pBR322/pUC origin of replication
