[The description below was written by a language model from this plasmid's Addgene catalogue record and pLannotate feature annotations shown in this document.]
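Description:
YN2_1_LT84_RPL13A is an all-in-one yeast CRISPR plasmid of about 9.4 kb that delivers both Cas9 and a single guide RNA for cutting at the RPL13A locus in Saccharomyces cerevisiae. It is an E. coli–yeast shuttle vector. A high-copy ColE1/pUC-type origin and the β-lactamase gene (AmpR, with its own promoter) support propagation and ampicillin selection in bacteria. A CEN6/ARS element gives stable, low-copy centromeric maintenance in yeast. Yeast transformants are selected with G418 through the kanMX cassette, which ends in the Ashbya gossypii TEF terminator. The catalogue lists the backbone only as an "empty backbone", so the parental vector is not identified.

The main payload is the Streptococcus pyogenes cas9 coding sequence, followed at its C-terminus by two tandem SV40 nuclear localization signals that direct the nuclease to the yeast nucleus, and terminated by a fragment of the S. cerevisiae PGK1 terminator. The promoter driving Cas9 is not annotated in the feature table and is not stated in the record. Upstream, the guide cassette consists of an annotated tRNA element followed by a gap that presumably holds the 20-nt RPL13A-targeting spacer, then the S. pyogenes gRNA scaffold. An arrangement of this kind typically uses the tRNA for RNA polymerase III transcription and for processing of the guide's 5' end, though the record does not spell this out.

The plasmid introduces a targeted double-strand break at RPL13A. The associated publication describes a toolbox of biosensors for monitoring the yeast intracellular state, which suggests use in genomic integration of such constructs, but the record does not describe a repair template or the exact editing outcome.
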