Addgene plasmid #177712: YN2_1_LT84_RPL13A
Purpose: Expresses Cas9 and sgRNA cassette for targeting RPL13A in yeast Saccharomyces cerevisiae
Depositing lab: Lisbeth Olsson. Depositing organization: Chalmers University of Technology. Publication: Real-Time Monitoring of the Yeast Intracellular State During Bioprocesses With a Toolbox of Biosensors. Torello Pianale L, Rugbjerg P, Olsson L. Front Microbiol. 2022 Jan 7;12:802169. doi: 10.3389/fmicb.2021.802169. eCollection 2021. PubMed 35069506.
Backbone
  Vector backbone: Empty backbone
  Total vector size (bp): 9423
  Vector type: Yeast Expression, CRISPR
  Selectable markers: Neomycin (select with G418)
Growth in bacteria
  Bacterial resistance: Ampicillin, 100 μg/mL
  Growth temperature: 37°C
  Growth strain: DH5alpha
  Copy number: High Copy
Gene/Insert
  Gene/Insert name: Cas9
  gRNA/shRNA sequence: GAAGGAAAATACAAAAATTG
  Species: S. cerevisiae (budding yeast)
Terms and licenses: Academic/Nonprofit Terms; Industry Terms: Not Available to Industry
How to cite: YN2_1_LT84_RPL13A was a gift from Lisbeth Olsson (Addgene plasmid # 177712 ; http://n2t.net/addgene:177712 ; RRID:Addgene_177712)
